Addgene plasmid #161662: IDG_SCNN1B_OE_1
Purpose: Overexpresses SCNN1B
Depositing lab: Mike McManus. Depositing organization: University of California, San Francisco (UCSF).
Backbone
  Vector backbone: pLX304
  Vector type: Mammalian Expression
  Selectable markers: Blasticidin
Growth in bacteria
  Bacterial resistance: Ampicillin, 100 μg/mL
  Growth temperature: 30°C
  Growth strain: NEB Stable
  Copy number: Low Copy
Gene/Insert
  Gene/Insert name: SCNN1B
  Species: H. sapiens (human)
  Entrez Gene: SCNN1B (a.k.a. BESC1, ENaCb, ENaCbeta, LIDLS1, PHA1B2, SCNEB, beta-ENaC, beta-NaCH)
  Tag / fusion protein: V5 (C terminal on backbone)
  Cloning method: Gateway Cloning
Terms and licenses: Academic/Nonprofit Terms; Industry Terms: Not Available to Industry
How to cite: IDG_SCNN1B_OE_1 was a gift from Mike McManus (Addgene plasmid # 161662 ; http://n2t.net/addgene:161662 ; RRID:Addgene_161662)
