[The description below was written by a language model from this plasmid's Addgene catalogue record and pLannotate feature annotations shown in this document.]
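Description:
IDG_SCNN1B_OE_1 is a mammalian overexpression construct for human SCNN1B, the beta subunit of the amiloride-sensitive epithelial sodium channel (ENaC), built by Gateway cloning into the pLX304 backbone. Although catalogued simply as a mammalian expression vector, the feature table shows the architecture of a third-generation, self-inactivating HIV-1 lentiviral transfer plasmid. An RSV promoter drives a truncated 5' LTR, followed by the Ψ packaging signal with a gag fragment, the Rev response element, a central polypurine tract, and a ΔU3 3' LTR backed by an SV40 polyadenylation signal. These elements allow the genomic RNA to be packaged when helper functions are supplied in trans and then integrated into target cells without regenerating an active viral promoter.

Between the LTRs sit two expression units. A human PGK promoter drives blasticidin S deaminase, allowing blasticidin selection of transduced or transfected cells. Downstream, the CMV enhancer and promoter drive the SCNN1B open reading frame, which is flanked by attB1 and attB2 sites left by Gateway recombination. According to the record, the backbone supplies a V5 epitope at the C terminus, useful for antibody detection of the protein. A WPRE follows the cassette to enhance transcript stability and expression.

In bacteria, the plasmid carries the ampicillin resistance gene and a ColE1/pUC-type origin, although the catalogue lists it as low copy, along with an f1 origin, an SV40 origin and residual lac and T7/T3 promoter sequences from the cloning backbone. The recombination-limiting growth strain listed is a typical choice for LTR-containing plasmids. The stated purpose is overexpression of SCNN1B.
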