Features (pLannotate 1.2.2; 31 found; start..end, strand, type, name):
     81..384     +  enhancer       CMV enhancer: human cytomegalovirus immediate early enhancer
    385..588     +  promoter       CMV promoter: human cytomegalovirus (CMV) immediate early promoter
    612..629     +  protein_bind   attB1 (fragment): mutant version of attB; core recombination site for the Gateway® BP reaction BP Clonase™
    635..2554    +  CDS            SCNN1B: SCNNB_HUMAN - Experimental evidence at protein level: Swiss-Prot protein existence level 1. Sodium permeable non-voltage-sensitive ion channel inhibited by the diuretic amiloride. Mediates the electrodiffusion of the luminal sodium (and water, which follows osmotically) through the apical membrane of epithelial cells. Plays an essential role in electrolyte and blood pressure homeostasis, but also in airway surface liquid homeostasis, which is important for proper clearance of mucus. Controls the reabsorption of sodium in kidney, colon, lung and sweat glands. Also plays a role in taste percepti
   2556..2580    -  protein_bind   attB2: mutant version of attB; recombination site for the Gateway® BP reaction BP Clonase™
   2582..2623    +  CDS            V5 tag: epitope tag from simian virus 5
   2665..3253    +  misc_feature   WPRE: woodchuck hepatitis virus posttranscriptional regulatory element
   3304..3323    +  misc_feature   cPPT/CTS (fragment): central polypurine tract and central termination sequence of HIV-1
   3325..3558    +  LTR            3' LTR (ΔU3): self-inactivating 3' long terminal repeat (LTR) from HIV-1
   3636..3757    +  polyA_signal   SV40 poly(A) signal: SV40 polyadenylation signal
   3797..3932    +  rep_origin     SV40 ori: SV40 origin of replication
   3953..3971    -  promoter       T7 promoter: promoter for bacteriophage T7 RNA polymerase
   3979..4134    +  CDS            lacZα (fragment): LacZα fragment of β-galactosidase; lacZ fragment
   4139..4567    +  rep_origin     f1 ori (sequence partly withheld): f1 bacteriophage origin of replication; arrow indicates direction of (+) strand synthesis
   4620..4724    +  promoter       AmpR promoter: bla
   4725..5585    +  CDS            AmpR: β-lactamase; bla; confers resistance to ampicillin, carbenicillin, and related antibiotics
   5756..6344    +  rep_origin     ori: high-copy-number ColE1/pMB1/pBR322/pUC origin of replication
   6527..6619    +  CDS            lacI (fragment): lac repressor; lacI; The lac repressor binds to the lac operator to inhibit transcription in E. coli. This inhibition can be relieved by adding lactose or isopropyl-β-D-thiogalactopyranoside (IPTG).
   6632..6653    +  protein_bind   CAP binding site: CAP binding activates transcription in the presence of cAMP. E. coli catabolite activator protein
   6668..6698    +  promoter       lac promoter: promoter for the E. coli lac operon
   6706..6722    +  protein_bind   lac operator: The lac repressor binds to the lac operator to inhibit transcription in E. coli. This inhibition can be relieved by adding lactose or isopropyl-β-D-thiogalactopyranoside (IPTG). lac repressor encoded by lacI
   6767..6785    +  promoter       T3 promoter: promoter for bacteriophage T3 RNA polymerase
   6813..7039    +  promoter       RSV promoter: Rous sarcoma virus enhancer/promoter
   7040..7220    +  LTR            5' LTR (truncated): truncated 5' long terminal repeat (LTR) from HIV-1
   7267..7392    +  misc_feature   HIV-1 Ψ: packaging signal of human immunodeficiency virus type 1
   7376..7739    +  CDS            HIV-1 gag (fragment): gag protein from human immunodeficiency virus 1; gag
   7885..8118    +  misc_feature   RRE: The Rev response element (RRE) of HIV-1 allows for Rev-dependent mRNA export from the nucleus to the cytoplasm.
   8495..8521    +  CDS            Rev (fragment): human immunodeficiency virus 1 (HIV-1) Rev protein; rev; enhances nuclear export of unspliced and incompletely spliced viral mRNAs
   8522..9022    +  promoter       hPGK promoter: human phosphoglycerate kinase 1 promoter
   9034..9429    +  CDS            BSD: blasticidin S deaminase; Aspergillus terreus BSD; confers resistance to blasticidin
   9489..9606    +  misc_feature   cPPT/CTS: central polypurine tract and central termination sequence of HIV-1
>Addgene plasmid #161662 | IDG_SCNN1B_OE_1 | addgene full sequence | sequence record 334541 | Addgene NGS Result
CGCCGGCTCGAGGGGGCCCGGGGTTATTAATAGTAATCAATTACGGGGTCATTAGTTCATAGCCCATATA
TGGAGTTCCGCGTTACATAACTTACGGTAAATGGCCCGCCTGGCTGACCGCCCAACGACCCCCGCCCATT
GACGTCAATAATGACGTATGTTCCCATAGTAACGCCAATAGGGACTTTCCATTGACGTCAATGGGTGGAG
TATTTACGGTAAACTGCCCACTTGGCAGTACATCAAGTGTATCATATGCCAAGTACGCCCCCTATTGACG
TCAATGACGGTAAATGGCCCGCCTGGCATTATGCCCAGTACATGACCTTATGGGACTTTCCTACTTGGCA
GTACATCTACGTATTAGTCATCGCTATTACCATGGTGATGCGGTTTTGGCAGTACATCAATGGGCGTGGA
TAGCGGTTTGACTCACGGGGATTTCCAAGTCTCCACCCCATTGACGTCAATGGGAGTTTGTTTTGGCACC
AAAATCAACGGGACTTTCCAAAATGTCGTAACAACTCCGCCCCATTGACGCAAATGGGCGGTAGGCGTGT
ACGGTGGGAGGTCTATATAAGCAGAGCTCTCTGGCTAACTGTCGGGATCAACAAGTTTGTACAAAAAAGT
TGGCATGCACGTGAAGAAGTACCTGCTGAAGGGCCTGCATCGGCTGCAGAAGGGCCCCGGCTACACGTAC
AAGGAGCTGCTGGTGTGGTACTGCGACAACACCAACACCCACGGCCCCAAGCGCACCATCTGTGAGGGGC
CCAAGAAGAAAGCCATGTGGTTCCTGCTCACCCTGCTCTTCGCCGCCCTCGTCTGCTGGCAGTGGGGCAT
CTTCATCAGGACCTACTTGAGCTGGGAGGTCAGCGTCTCCCTCTCCGTAGGCTTCAAGACCATGGACTTC
CCTGCCGTCACCATCTGCAATGCTAGCCCCTTCAAGTATTCCAAAATCAAGCATTTGCTGAAGGACCTGG
ATGAGCTGATGGAAGCTGTCCTGGAGAGAATCCTGGCTCCTGAGCTAAGCCATGCCAATGCCACCAGGAA
CCTGAACTTCTCCATCTGGAACCACACACCCCTGGTCCTTATTGATGAACGGAACCCCCACCACCCCATG
GTCCTTGATCTCTTTGGAGACAACCACAATGGCTTAACAAGCAGCTCAGCATCAGAAAAGATCTGTAATG
CCCACGGGTGCAAAATGGCCATGAGACTATGTAGCCTCAACAGGACCCAGTGTACCTTCCGGAACTTCAC
CAGTGCTACCCAGGCATTGACAGAGTGGTACATCCTGCAGGCCACCAACATCTTTGCACAGGTGCCACAG
CAGGAGCTAGTAGAGATGAGCTACCCCGGCGAGCAGATGATCCTGGCCTGCCTATTCGGAGCTGAGCCCT
GCAACTACCGGAACTTCACGTCCATCTTCTACCCTCACTATGGCAACTGTTACATCTTCAACTGGGGCAT
GACAGAGAAGGCACTTCCTTCGGCCAACCCTGGAACTGAATTCGGCCTGAAGTTGATCCTGGACATAGGC
CAGGAAGACTACGTCCCCTTCCTTGCGTCCACGGCCGGGGTCAGGCTGATGCTTCACGAGCAGAGGTCAT
ACCCCTTCATCAGAGATGAGGGCATCTACGCCATGTCGGGGACAGAGACGTCCATCGGGGTACTCGTGGA
CAAGCTTCAGCGCATGGGGGAGCCCTACAGCCCGTGCACCGTGAATGGTTCTGAGGTCCCCGTCCAAAAC
TTCTACAGTGACTACAACACGACCTACTCCATCCAGGCCTGTCTTCGCTCCTGCTTCCAAGACCACATGA
TCCGTAACTGCAACTGTGGCCACTACCTGTACCCACTGCCCCGTGGGGAGAAATACTGCAACAACCGGGA
CTTCCCAGACTGGGCCCATTGCTACTCAGATCTACAGATGAGCGTGGCGCAGAGAGAGACCTGCATTGGC
ATGTGCAAGGAGTCCTGCAATGACACCCAGTACAAGATGACCATCTCCATGGCTGACTGGCCTTCTGAGG
CCTCCGAGGACTGGATTTTCCACGTCTTGTCTCAGGAGCGGGACCAAAGCACCAATATCACCCTGAGCAG
GAAGGGAATTGTCAAGCTCAACATCTACTTCCAAGAATTTAACTATCGCACCATTGAAGAATCAGCAGCC
AATAACATCGTCTGGCTGCTCTCGAATCTGGGTGGCCAGTTTGGCTTCTGGATGGGGGGCTCTGTGCTGT
GCCTCATCGAGTTTGGGGAGATCATCATCGACTTTGTGTGGATCACCATCATCAAGCTGGTGGCCTTGGC
CAAGAGCCTACGGCAGCGGCGAGCCCAAGCCAGCTACGCTGGCCCACCGCCCACCGTGGCCGAGCTGGTG
GAGGCCCACACCAACTTTGGCTTCCAGCCTGACACGGCCCCCCGCAGCCCCAACACTGGGCCCTACCCCA
GTGAGCAGGCCCTGCCCATCCCAGGCACCCCGCCCCCCAACTATGACTCCCTGCGTCTGCAGCCGCTGGA
CGTCATCGAGTCTGACAGTGAGGGTGATGCCATCTACCCAACTTTCTTGTACAAAGTGGTTGGTAAGCCT
ATCCCTAACCCTCTCCTCGGTCTCGATTCTACGTAGTAATGAGCTAGCGCTAACCGGTGGCGCGTTAAGT
CGACAATCAACCTCTGGATTACAAAATTTGTGAAAGATTGACTGGTATTCTTAACTATGTTGCTCCTTTT
ACGCTATGTGGATACGCTGCTTTAATGCCTTTGTATCATGCTATTGCTTCCCGTATGGCTTTCATTTTCT
CCTCCTTGTATAAATCCTGGTTGCTGTCTCTTTATGAGGAGTTGTGGCCCGTTGTCAGGCAACGTGGCGT
GGTGTGCACTGTGTTTGCTGACGCAACCCCCACTGGTTGGGGCATTGCCACCACCTGTCAGCTCCTTTCC
GGGACTTTCGCTTTCCCCCTCCCTATTGCCACGGCGGAACTCATCGCCGCCTGCCTTGCCCGCTGCTGGA
CAGGGGCTCGGCTGTTGGGCACTGACAATTCCGTGGTGTTGTCGGGGAAATCATCGTCCTTTCCTTGGCT
GCTCGCCTGTGTTGCCACCTGGATTCTGCGCGGGACGTCCTTCTGCTACGTCCCTTCGGCCCTCAATCCA
GCGGACCTTCCTTCCCGCGGCCTGCTGCCGGCTCTGCGGCCTCTTCCGCGTCTTCGCCTTCGCCCTCAGA
CGAGTCGGATCTCCCTTTGGGCCGCCTCCCCGCGTCGACTTTAAGACCAATGACTTACAAGGCAGCTGTA
GATCTTAGCCACTTTTTAAAAGAAAAGGGGGGACTGGAAGGGCTAATTCACTCCCAACGAAGACAAGATC
TGCTTTTTGCTTGTACTGGGTCTCTCTGGTTAGACCAGATCTGAGCCTGGGAGCTCTCTGGCTAACTAGG
GAACCCACTGCTTAAGCCTCAATAAAGCTTGCCTTGAGTGCTTCAAGTAGTGTGTGCCCGTCTGTTGTGT
GACTCTGGTAACTAGAGATCCCTCAGACCCTTTTAGTCAGTGTGGAAAATCTCTAGCAGTACGTATAGTA
GTTCATGTCATCTTATTATTCAGTATTTATAACTTGCAAAGAAATGAATATCAGAGAGTGAGAGGAACTT
GTTTATTGCAGCTTATAATGGTTACAAATAAAGCAATAGCATCACAAATTTCACAAATAAAGCATTTTTT
TCACTGCATTCTAGTTGTGGTTTGTCCAAACTCATCAATGTATCTTATCATGTCTGGCTCTAGCTATCCC
GCCCCTAACTCCGCCCATCCCGCCCCTAACTCCGCCCAGTTCCGCCCATTCTCCGCCCCATGGCTGACTA
ATTTTTTTTATTTATGCAGAGGCCGAGGCCGCCTCGGCCTCTGAGCTATTCCAGAAGTAGTGAGGAGGCT
TTTTTGGAGGCCTAGGGACGTACCCAATTCGCCCTATAGTGAGTCGTATTACGCGCGCTCACTGGCCGTC
GTTTTACAACGTCGTGACTGGGAAAACCCTGGCGTTACCCAACTTAATCGCCTTGCAGCACATCCCCCTT
TCGCCAGCTGGCGTAATAGCGAAGAGGCCCGCACCGATCGCCCTTCCCAACAGTTGCGCAGCCTGAATGG
CGAATGGG
[124 nt withheld, positions 4139-4262]
C
[91 nt withheld, positions 4264-4354]
A
[49 nt withheld, positions 4356-4404]
CCTTTGACGTTGGAGTCCACGTTCTTT
[37 nt withheld, positions 4432-4468]
ACCCTATCTCGGTCTATTCTTTTGATTTATAAGGGATTTTGCCGATTTCGGCCTATTGGTTAAAAAATGA
GCTGATTTAACAAAAATTTAACGCGAATTTTAACAAAATATTAACGCTTACAATTTAGGTGGCACTTTTC
GGGGAAATGTGCGCGGAACCCCTATTTGTTTATTTTTCTAAATACATTCAAATATGTATCCGCTCATGAG
ACAATAACCCTGATAAATGCTTCAATAATATTGAAAAAGGAAGAGTATGAGTATTCAACATTTCCGTGTC
GCCCTTATTCCCTTTTTTGCGGCATTTTGCCTTCCTGTTTTTGCTCACCCAGAAACGCTGGTGAAAGTAA
AAGATGCTGAAGATCAGTTGGGTGCACGAGTGGGTTACATCGAACTGGATCTCAACAGCGGTAAGATCCT
TGAGAGTTTTCGCCCCGAAGAACGTTTTCCAATGATGAGCACTTTTAAAGTTCTGCTATGTGGCGCGGTA
TTATCCCGTATTGACGCCGGGCAAGAGCAACTCGGTCGCCGCATACACTATTCTCAGAATGACTTGGTTG
AGTACTCACCAGTCACAGAAAAGCATCTTACGGATGGCATGACAGTAAGAGAATTATGCAGTGCTGCCAT
AACCATGAGTGATAACACTGCGGCCAACTTACTTCTGACAACGATCGGAGGACCGAAGGAGCTAACCGCT
TTTTTGCACAACATGGGGGATCATGTAACTCGCCTTGATCGTTGGGAACCGGAGCTGAATGAAGCCATAC
CAAACGACGAGCGTGACACCACGATGCCTGTAGCAATGGCAACAACGTTGCGCAAACTATTAACTGGCGA
ACTACTTACTCTAGCTTCCCGGCAACAATTAATAGACTGGATGGAGGCGGATAAAGTTGCAGGACCACTT
CTGCGCTCGGCCCTTCCGGCTGGCTGGTTTATTGCTGATAAATCTGGAGCCGGTGAGCGTGGGTCTCGCG
GTATCATTGCAGCACTGGGGCCAGATGGTAAGCCCTCCCGTATCGTAGTTATCTACACGACGGGGAGTCA
GGCAACTATGGATGAACGAAATAGACAGATCGCTGAGATAGGTGCCTCACTGATTAAGCATTGGTAACTG
TCAGACCAAGTTTACTCATATATACTTTAGATTGATTTAAAACTTCATTTTTAATTTAAAAGGATCTAGG
TGAAGATCCTTTTTGATAATCTCATGACCAAAATCCCTTAACGTGAGTTTTCGTTCCACTGAGCGTCAGA
CCCCGTAGAAAAGATCAAAGGATCTTCTTGAGATCCTTTTTTTCTGCGCGTAATCTGCTGCTTGCAAACA
AAAAAACCACCGCTACCAGCGGTGGTTTGTTTGCCGGATCAAGAGCTACCAACTCTTTTTCCGAAGGTAA
CTGGCTTCAGCAGAGCGCAGATACCAAATACTGTTCTTCTAGTGTAGCCGTAGTTAGGCCACCACTTCAA
GAACTCTGTAGCACCGCCTACATACCTCGCTCTGCTAATCCTGTTACCAGTGGCTGCTGCCAGTGGCGAT
AAGTCGTGTCTTACCGGGTTGGACTCAAGACGATAGTTACCGGATAAGGCGCAGCGGTCGGGCTGAACGG
GGGGTTCGTGCACACAGCCCAGCTTGGAGCGAACGACCTACACCGAACTGAGATACCTACAGCGTGAGCT
ATGAGAAAGCGCCACGCTTCCCGAAGGGAGAAAGGCGGACAGGTATCCGGTAAGCGGCAGGGTCGGAACA
GGAGAGCGCACGAGGGAGCTTCCAGGGGGAAACGCCTGGTATCTTTATAGTCCTGTCGGGTTTCGCCACC
TCTGACTTGAGCGTCGATTTTTGTGATGCTCGTCAGGGGGGCGGAGCCTATGGAAAAACGCCAGCAACGC
GGCCTTTTTACGGTTCCTGGCCTTTTGCTGGCCTTTTGCTCACATGTTCTTTCCTGCGTTATCCCCTGAT
TCTGTGGATAACCGTATTACCGCCTTTGAGTGAGCTGATACCGCTCGCCGCAGCCGAACGACCGAGCGCA
GCGAGTCAGTGAGCGAGGAAGCGGAAGAGCGCCCAATACGCAAACCGCCTCTCCCCGCGCGTTGGCCGAT
TCATTAATGCAGCTGGCACGACAGGTTTCCCGACTGGAAAGCGGGCAGTGAGCGCAACGCAATTAATGTG
AGTTAGCTCACTCATTAGGCACCCCAGGCTTTACACTTTATGCTTCCGGCTCGTATGTTGTGTGGAATTG
TGAGCGGATAACAATTTCACACAGGAAACAGCTATGACCATGATTACGCCAAGCGCGCAATTAACCCTCA
CTAAAGGGAACAAAAGCTGGAGCTGCAAGCTTAATGTAGTCTTATGCAATACTCTTGTAGTCTTGCAACA
TGGTAACGATGAGTTAGCAACATGCCTTACAAGGAGAGAAAAAGCACCGTGCATGCCGATTGGTGGAAGT
AAGGTGGTACGATCGTGCCTTATTAGGAAGGCAACAGACGGGTCTGACATGGATTGGACGAACCACTGAA
TTGCCGCATTGCAGAGATATTGTATTTAAGTGCCTAGCTCGATACATAAACGGGTCTCTCTGGTTAGACC
AGATCTGAGCCTGGGAGCTCTCTGGCTAACTAGGGAACCCACTGCTTAAGCCTCAATAAAGCTTGCCTTG
AGTGCTTCAAGTAGTGTGTGCCCGTCTGTTGTGTGACTCTGGTAACTAGAGATCCCTCAGACCCTTTTAG
TCAGTGTGGAAAATCTCTAGCAGTGGCGCCCGAACAGGGACTTGAAAGCGAAAGGGAAACCAGAGGAGCT
CTCTCGACGCAGGACTCGGCTTGCTGAAGCGCGCACGGCAAGAGGCGAGGGGCGGCGACTGGTGAGTACG
CCAAAAATTTTGACTAGCGGAGGCTAGAAGGAGAGAGATGGGTGCGAGAGCGTCAGTATTAAGCGGGGGA
GAATTAGATCGCGATGGGAAAAAATTCGGTTAAGGCCAGGGGGAAAGAAAAAATATAAATTAAAACATAT
AGTATGGGCAAGCAGGGAGCTAGAACGATTCGCAGTTAATCCTGGCCTGTTAGAAACATCAGAAGGCTGT
AGACAAATACTGGGACAGCTACAACCATCCCTTCAGACAGGATCAGAAGAACTTAGATCATTATATAATA
CAGTAGCAACCCTCTATTGTGTGCATCAAAGGATAGAGATAAAAGACACCAAGGAAGCTTTAGACAAGAT
AGAGGAAGAGCAAAACAAAAGTAAGACCACCGCACAGCAAGCGGCCGCTGATCTTCAGACCTGGAGGAGG
AGATATGAGGGACAATTGGAGAAGTGAATTATATAAATATAAAGTAGTAAAAATTGAACCATTAGGAGTA
GCACCCACCAAGGCAAAGAGAAGAGTGGTGCAGAGAGAAAAAAGAGCAGTGGGAATAGGAGCTTTGTTCC
TTGGGTTCTTGGGAGCAGCAGGAAGCACTATGGGCGCAGCGTCAATGACGCTGACGGTACAGGCCAGACA
ATTATTGTCTGGTATAGTGCAGCAGCAGAACAATTTGCTGAGGGCTATTGAGGCGCAACAGCATCTGTTG
CAACTCACAGTCTGGGGCATCAAGCAGCTCCAGGCAAGAATCCTGGCTGTGGAAAGATACCTAAAGGATC
AACAGCTCCTGGGGATTTGGGGTTGCTCTGGAAAACTCATTTGCACCACTGCTGTGCCTTGGAATGCTAG
TTGGAGTAATAAATCTCTGGAACAGATTTGGAATCACACGACCTGGATGGAGTGGGACAGAGAAATTAAC
AATTACACAAGCTTAATACACTCCTTAATTGAAGAATCGCAAAACCAGCAAGAAAAGAATGAACAAGAAT
TATTGGAATTAGATAAATGGGCAAGTTTGTGGAATTGGTTTAACATAACAAATTGGCTGTGGTATATAAA
ATTATTCATAATGATAGTAGGAGGCTTGGTAGGTTTAAGAATAGTTTTTGCTGTACTTTCTATAGTGAAT
AGAGTTAGGCAGGGATATTCACCATTATCGTTTCAGACCCACCTCCCAACCCCGAGGGGACCCTTGCGCC
TTTTCCAAGGCAGCCCTGGGTTTGCGCAGGGACGCGGCTGCTCTGGGCGTGGTTCCGGGAAACGCAGCGG
CGCCGACCCTGGGTCTCGCACATTCTTCACGTCCGTTCGCAGCGTCACCCGGATCTTCGCCGCTACCCTT
GTGGGCCCCCCGGCGACGCTTCCTGCTCCGCCCCTAAGTCGGGAAGGTTCCTTGCGGTTCGCGGCGTGCC
GGACGTGACAAACGGAAGCCGCACGTCTCACTAGTACCCTCGCAGACGGACAGCGCCAGGGAGCAATGGC
AGCGCGCCGACCGCGATGGGCTGTGGCCAATAGCGGCTGCTCAGCAGGGCGCGCCGAGAGCAGCGGCCGG
GAAGGGGCGGTGCGGGAGGCGGGGTGTGGGGCGGTAGTGTGGGCCCTGTTCCTGCCCGCGCGGTGTTCCG
CATTCTGCAAGCCTCCGGAGCGCACGTCGGCAGTCGGCTCCCTCGTTGACCGAATCACCGACCTCTCTCC
CCAGGGGGTACCACCATGGCCAAGCCTTTGTCTCAAGAAGAATCCACCCTCATTGAAAGAGCAACGGCTA
CAATCAACAGCATCCCCATCTCTGAAGACTACAGCGTCGCCAGCGCAGCTCTCTCTAGCGACGGCCGCAT
CTTCACTGGTGTCAATGTATATCATTTTACTGGGGGACCTTGTGCAGAACTCGTGGTGCTGGGCACTGCT
GCTGCTGCGGCAGCTGGCAACCTGACTTGTATCGTCGCGATCGGAAATGAGAACAGGGGCATCTTGAGCC
CCTGCGGACGGTGCCGACAGGTGCTTCTCGATCTGCATCCTGGGATCAAAGCCATAGTGAAGGACAGTGA
TGGACAGCCGACGGCAGTTGGGATTCGTGAATTGCTGCCCTCTGGTTATGTGTGGGAGGGCCTGCAGCTG
CAGTAGTAAGAATTCTAGATCTTGAGACAAATGGCAGTATTCATCCACAATTTTAAAAGAAAAGGGGGGA
TTGGGGGGTACAGTGCAGGGGAAAGAATAGTAGACATAATAGCAACAGACATACAAACTAAAGAATTACA
AAAACAAATTACAAAAATTCAAAATTTTCGGGTTTATTACAGGGACAGCAGAGATCCACTTTGG
