>Addgene plasmid #161662 | IDG_SCNN1B_OE_1 | depositor partial sequence | sequence record 313361 | Full Sequence
ATGCACGTGAAGAAGTACCTGCTGAAGGGCCTGCATCGGCTGCAGAAGGGCCCCGGCTACACGTACAAGG
AGCTGCTGGTGTGGTACTGCGACAACACCAACACCCACGGCCCCAAGCGCACCATCTGTGAGGGGCCCAA
GAAGAAAGCCATGTGGTTCCTGCTCACCCTGCTCTTCGCCGCCCTCGTCTGCTGGCAGTGGGGCATCTTC
ATCAGGACCTACTTGAGCTGGGAGGTCAGCGTCTCCCTCTCCGTAGGCTTCAAGACCATGGACTTCCCTG
CCGTCACCATCTGCAATGCTAGCCCCTTCAAGTATTCCAAAATCAAGCATTTGCTGAAGGACCTGGATGA
GCTGATGGAAGCTGTCCTGGAGAGAATCCTGGCTCCTGAGCTAAGCCATGCCAATGCCACCAGGAACCTG
AACTTCTCCATCTGGAACCACACACCCCTGGTCCTTATTGATGAACGGAACCCCCACCACCCCATGGTCC
TTGATCTCTTTGGAGACAACCACAATGGCTTAACAAGCAGCTCAGCATCAGAAAAGATCTGTAATGCCCA
CGGGTGCAAAATGGCCATGAGACTATGTAGCCTCAACAGGACCCAGTGTACCTTCCGGAACTTCACCAGT
GCTACCCAGGCATTGACAGAGTGGTACATCCTGCAGGCCACCAACATCTTTGCACAGGTGCCACAGCAGG
AGCTAGTAGAGATGAGCTACCCCGGCGAGCAGATGATCCTGGCCTGCCTATTCGGAGCTGAGCCCTGCAA
CTACCGGAACTTCACGTCCATCTTCTACCCTCACTATGGCAACTGTTACATCTTCAACTGGGGCATGACA
GAGAAGGCACTTCCTTCGGCCAACCCTGGAACTGAATTCGGCCTGAAGTTGATCCTGGACATAGGCCAGG
AAGACTACGTCCCCTTCCTTGCGTCCACGGCCGGGGTCAGGCTGATGCTTCACGAGCAGAGGTCATACCC
CTTCATCAGAGATGAGGGCATCTACGCCATGTCGGGGACAGAGACGTCCATCGGGGTACTCGTGGACAAG
CTTCAGCGCATGGGGGAGCCCTACAGCCCGTGCACCGTGAATGGTTCTGAGGTCCCCGTCCAAAACTTCT
ACAGTGACTACAACACGACCTACTCCATCCAGGCCTGTCTTCGCTCCTGCTTCCAAGACCACATGATCCG
TAACTGCAACTGTGGCCACTACCTGTACCCACTGCCCCGTGGGGAGAAATACTGCAACAACCGGGACTTC
CCAGACTGGGCCCATTGCTACTCAGATCTACAGATGAGCGTGGCGCAGAGAGAGACCTGCATTGGCATGT
GCAAGGAGTCCTGCAATGACACCCAGTACAAGATGACCATCTCCATGGCTGACTGGCCTTCTGAGGCCTC
CGAGGACTGGATTTTCCACGTCTTGTCTCAGGAGCGGGACCAAAGCACCAATATCACCCTGAGCAGGAAG
GGAATTGTCAAGCTCAACATCTACTTCCAAGAATTTAACTATCGCACCATTGAAGAATCAGCAGCCAATA
ACATCGTCTGGCTGCTCTCGAATCTGGGTGGCCAGTTTGGCTTCTGGATGGGGGGCTCTGTGCTGTGCCT
CATCGAGTTTGGGGAGATCATCATCGACTTTGTGTGGATCACCATCATCAAGCTGGTGGCCTTGGCCAAG
AGCCTACGGCAGCGGCGAGCCCAAGCCAGCTACGCTGGCCCACCGCCCACCGTGGCCGAGCTGGTGGAGG
CCCACACCAACTTTGGCTTCCAGCCTGACACGGCCCCCCGCAGCCCCAACACTGGGCCCTACCCCAGTGA
GCAGGCCCTGCCCATCCCAGGCACCCCGCCCCCCAACTATGACTCCCTGCGTCTGCAGCCGCTGGACGTC
ATCGAGTCTGACAGTGAGGGTGATGCCATCTACCCAACTTTCTTGTACAAAGTGGTTGGTAAGCCTATCC
CTAACCCTCTCCTCGGTCTCGATTCTACGTAG
